>Addgene plasmid #249239 | pLenti-hRAB5C-gRNA3 | addgene full sequence | sequence record 499793 | Addgene NGS Result
TTAATGTAGTCTTATGCAATACTCTTGTAGTCTTGCAACATGGTAACGATGAGTTAGCAACATGCCTTAC
AAGGAGAGAAAAAGCACCGTGCATGCCGATTGGTGGAAGTAAGGTGGTACGATCGTGCCTTATTAGGAAG
GCAACAGACGGGTCTGACATGGATTGGACGAACCACTGAATTGCCGCATTGCAGAGATATTGTATTTAAG
TGCCTAGCTCGATACATAAACGGGTCTCTCTGGTTAGACCAGATCTGAGCCTGGGAGCTCTCTGGCTAAC
TAGGGAACCCACTGCTTAAGCCTCAATAAAGCTTGCCTTGAGTGCTTCAAGTAGTGTGTGCCCGTCTGTT
GTGTGACTCTGGTAACTAGAGATCCCTCAGACCCTTTTAGTCAGTGTGGAAAATCTCTAGCAGTGGCGCC
CGAACAGGGACTTGAAAGCGAAAGGGAAACCAGAGGAGCTCTCTCGACGCAGGACTCGGCTTGCTGAAGC
GCGCACGGCAAGAGGCGAGGGGCGGCGACTGGTGAGTACGCCAAAAATTTTGACTAGCGGAGGCTAGAAG
GAGAGAGATGGGTGCGAGAGCGTCAGTATTAAGCGGGGGAGAATTAGATCGCGATGGGAAAAAATTCGGT
TAAGGCCAGGGGGAAAGAAAAAATATAAATTAAAACATATAGTATGGGCAAGCAGGGAGCTAGAACGATT
CGCAGTTAATCCTGGCCTGTTAGAAACATCAGAAGGCTGTAGACAAATACTGGGACAGCTACAACCATCC
CTTCAGACAGGATCAGAAGAACTTAGATCATTATATAATACAGTAGCAACCCTCTATTGTGTGCATCAAA
GGATAGAGATAAAAGACACCAAGGAAGCTTTAGACAAGATAGAGGAAGAGCAAAACAAAAGTAAGACCAC
CGCACAGCAAGCGGCCGCTGATCTTCAGACCTGGAGGAGGAGATATGAGGGACAATTGGAGAAGTGAATT
ATATAAATATAAAGTAGTAAAAATTGAACCATTAGGAGTAGCACCCACCAAGGCAAAGAGAAGAGTGGTG
CAGAGAGAAAAAAGAGCAGTGGGAATAGGAGCTTTGTTCCTTGGGTTCTTGGGAGCAGCAGGAAGCACTA
TGGGCGCAGCGTCAATGACGCTGACGGTACAGGCCAGACAATTATTGTCTGGTATAGTGCAGCAGCAGAA
CAATTTGCTGAGGGCTATTGAGGCGCAACAGCATCTGTTGCAACTCACAGTCTGGGGCATCAAGCAGCTC
CAGGCAAGAATCCTGGCTGTGGAAAGATACCTAAAGGATCAACAGCTCCTGGGGATTTGGGGTTGCTCTG
GAAAACTCATTTGCACCACTGCTGTGCCTTGGAATGCTAGTTGGAGTAATAAATCTCTGGAACAGATTTG
GAATCACACGACCTGGATGGAGTGGGACAGAGAAATTAACAATTACACAAGCTTAATACACTCCTTAATT
GAAGAATCGCAAAACCAGCAAGAAAAGAATGAACAAGAATTATTGGAATTAGATAAATGGGCAAGTTTGT
GGAATTGGTTTAACATAACAAATTGGCTGTGGTATATAAAATTATTCATAATGATAGTAGGAGGCTTGGT
AGGTTTAAGAATAGTTTTTGCTGTACTTTCTATAGTGAATAGAGTTAGGCAGGGATATTCACCATTATCG
TTTCAGACCCACCTCCCAACCCCGAGGGGACCCAGAGAGGGCCTATTTCCCATGATTCCTTCATATTTGC
ATATACGATACAAGGCTGTTAGAGAGATAATTAGAATTAATTTGACTGTAAACACAAAGATATTAGTACA
AAATACGTGACGTAGAAAGTAATAATTTCTTGGGTAGTTTGCAGTTTTAAAATTATGTTTTAAAATGGAC
TATCATATGCTTACCGTAACTTGAAAGTATTTCGATTTCTTGGCTTTATATATCTTGTGGAAAGGACGAA
ACACCGAAACTGTCCCTTGACAAAGGTTTTAGAGCTAGAAATAGCAAGTTAAAATAAGGCTAGTCCGTTA
TCAACTTGAAAAAGTGGCACCGAGTCGGTGCTTTTTTGAATTCTAGATCTTGAGACAAATGGCAGTATTC
ATCCACAATTTTAAAAGAAAAGGGGGGATTGGGGGGTACAGTGCAGGGGAAAGAATAGTAGACATAATAG
CAACAGACATACAAACTAAAGAATTACAAAAACAAATTACAAAAATTCAAAATTTTCGGGTTTATTACAG
GGACAGCAGAGATCCACTTTGGCGCCGGCTCGAGTGGCTCCGGTGCCCGTCAGTGGGCAGAGCGCACATC
GCCCACAGTCCCCGAGAAGTTGGGGGGAGGGGTCGGCAATTGAACCGGTGCCTAGAGAAGGTGGCGCGGG
GTAAACTGGGAAAGTGATGTCGTGTACTGGCTCCGCCTTTTTCCCGAGGGTGGGGGAGAACCGTATATAA
GTGCAGTAGTCGCCGTGAACGTTCTTTTTCGCAACGGGTTTGCCGCCAGAACACAGGTGTCGTGACGCGG
GATCCGCCACCATGACCGAGTACAAGCCCACGGTGCGCCTCGCCACCCGCGACGACGTCCCCAGGGCCGT
ACGCACCCTCGCCGCCGCGTTCGCCGACTACCCCGCCACGCGCCACACCGTCGATCCGGACCGCCACATC
GAGCGGGTCACCGAGCTGCAAGAACTCTTCCTCACGCGCGTCGGGCTCGACATCGGCAAGGTGTGGGTCG
CGGACGACGGCGCCGCGGTGGCGGTCTGGACCACGCCGGAGAGCGTCGAAGCGGGGGCGGTGTTCGCCGA
GATCGGCCCGCGCATGGCCGAGTTGAGCGGTTCCCGGCTGGCCGCGCAGCAACAGATGGAAGGCCTCCTG
GCGCCGCACCGGCCCAAGGAGCCCGCGTGGTTCCTGGCCACCGTCGGAGTCTCGCCCGACCACCAGGGCA
AGGGTCTGGGCAGCGCCGTCGTGCTCCCCGGAGTGGAGGCGGCCGAGCGCGCCGGGGTGCCCGCCTTCCT
GGAGACCTCCGCGCCCCGCAACCTCCCCTTCTACGAGCGGCTCGGCTTCACCGTCACCGCCGACGTCGAG
GTGCCCGAAGGACCGCGCACCTGGTGCATGACCCGCAAGCCCGGTGCCTGAACGCGTTAAGTCGACAATC
AACCTCTGGATTACAAAATTTGTGAAAGATTGACTGGTATTCTTAACTATGTTGCTCCTTTTACGCTATG
TGGATACGCTGCTTTAATGCCTTTGTATCATGCTATTGCTTCCCGTATGGCTTTCATTTTCTCCTCCTTG
TATAAATCCTGGTTGCTGTCTCTTTATGAGGAGTTGTGGCCCGTTGTCAGGCAACGTGGCGTGGTGTGCA
CTGTGTTTGCTGACGCAACCCCCACTGGTTGGGGCATTGCCACCACCTGTCAGCTCCTTTCCGGGACTTT
CGCTTTCCCCCTCCCTATTGCCACGGCGGAACTCATCGCCGCCTGCCTTGCCCGCTGCTGGACAGGGGCT
CGGCTGTTGGGCACTGACAATTCCGTGGTGTTGTCGGGGAAATCATCGTCCTTTCCTTGGCTGCTCGCCT
GTGTTGCCACCTGGATTCTGCGCGGGACGTCCTTCTGCTACGTCCCTTCGGCCCTCAATCCAGCGGACCT
TCCTTCCCGCGGCCTGCTGCCGGCTCTGCGGCCTCTTCCGCGTCTTCGCCTTCGCCCTCAGACGAGTCGG
ATCTCCCTTTGGGCCGCCTCCCCGCGTCGACTTTAAGACCAATGACTTACAAGGCAGCTGTAGATCTTAG
CCACTTTTTAAAAGAAAAGGGGGGACTGGAAGGGCTAATTCACTCCCAACGAAGACAAGATCTGCTTTTT
GCTTGTACTGGGTCTCTCTGGTTAGACCAGATCTGAGCCTGGGAGCTCTCTGGCTAACTAGGGAACCCAC
TGCTTAAGCCTCAATAAAGCTTGCCTTGAGTGCTTCAAGTAGTGTGTGCCCGTCTGTTGTGTGACTCTGG
TAACTAGAGATCCCTCAGACCCTTTTAGTCAGTGTGGAAAATCTCTAGCAGTACGTATAGTAGTTCATGT
CATCTTATTATTCAGTATTTATAACTTGCAAAGAAATGAATATCAGAGAGTGAGAGGAACTTGTTTATTG
CAGCTTATAATGGTTACAAATAAAGCAATAGCATCACAAATTTCACAAATAAAGCATTTTTTTCACTGCA
TTCTAGTTGTGGTTTGTCCAAACTCATCAATGTATCTTATCATGTCTGGCTCTAGCTATCCCGCCCCTAA
CTCCGCCCATCCCGCCCCTAACTCCGCCCAGTTCCGCCCATTCTCCGCCCCATGGCTGACTAATTTTTTT
TATTTATGCAGAGGCCGAGGCCGCCTCGGCCTCTGAGCTATTCCAGAAGTAGTGAGGAGGCTTTTTTGGA
GGCCTAGGGACGTACCCAATTCGCCCTATAGTGAGTCGTATTACGCGCGCTCACTGGCCGTCGTTTTACA
ACGTCGTGACTGGGAAAACCCTGGCGTTACCCAACTTAATCGCCTTGCAGCACATCCCCCTTTCGCCAGC
TGGCGTAATAGCGAAGAGGCCCGCACCGATCGCCCTTCCCAACAGTTGCGCAGCCTGAATGGCGAATGGG
[124 nt withheld, positions 4621-4744]
C
[91 nt withheld, positions 4746-4836]
A
[49 nt withheld, positions 4838-4886]
CCTTTGACGTTGGAGTCCACGTTCTTT
[37 nt withheld, positions 4914-4950]
ACCCTATCTCGGTCTATTCTTTTGATTTATAAGGGATTTTGCCGATTTCGGCCTATTGGTTAAAAAATGA
GCTGATTTAACAAAAATTTAACGCGAATTTTAACAAAATATTAACGCTTACAATTTAGGTGGCACTTTTC
GGGGAAATGTGCGCGGAACCCCTATTTGTTTATTTTTCTAAATACATTCAAATATGTATCCGCTCATGAG
ACAATAACCCTGATAAATGCTTCAATAATATTGAAAAAGGAAGAGTATGAGTATTCAACATTTCCGTGTC
GCCCTTATTCCCTTTTTTGCGGCATTTTGCCTTCCTGTTTTTGCTCACCCAGAAACGCTGGTGAAAGTAA
AAGATGCTGAAGATCAGTTGGGTGCACGAGTGGGTTACATCGAACTGGATCTCAACAGCGGTAAGATCCT
TGAGAGTTTTCGCCCCGAAGAACGTTTTCCAATGATGAGCACTTTTAAAGTTCTGCTATGTGGCGCGGTA
TTATCCCGTATTGACGCCGGGCAAGAGCAACTCGGTCGCCGCATACACTATTCTCAGAATGACTTGGTTG
AGTACTCACCAGTCACAGAAAAGCATCTTACGGATGGCATGACAGTAAGAGAATTATGCAGTGCTGCCAT
AACCATGAGTGATAACACTGCGGCCAACTTACTTCTGACAACGATCGGAGGACCGAAGGAGCTAACCGCT
TTTTTGCACAACATGGGGGATCATGTAACTCGCCTTGATCGTTGGGAACCGGAGCTGAATGAAGCCATAC
CAAACGACGAGCGTGACACCACGATGCCTGTAGCAATGGCAACAACGTTGCGCAAACTATTAACTGGCGA
ACTACTTACTCTAGCTTCCCGGCAACAATTAATAGACTGGATGGAGGCGGATAAAGTTGCAGGACCACTT
CTGCGCTCGGCCCTTCCGGCTGGCTGGTTTATTGCTGATAAATCTGGAGCCGGTGAGCGTGGGTCTCGCG
GTATCATTGCAGCACTGGGGCCAGATGGTAAGCCCTCCCGTATCGTAGTTATCTACACGACGGGGAGTCA
GGCAACTATGGATGAACGAAATAGACAGATCGCTGAGATAGGTGCCTCACTGATTAAGCATTGGTAACTG
TCAGACCAAGTTTACTCATATATACTTTAGATTGATTTAAAACTTCATTTTTAATTTAAAAGGATCTAGG
TGAAGATCCTTTTTGATAATCTCATGACCAAAATCCCTTAACGTGAGTTTTCGTTCCACTGAGCGTCAGA
CCCCGTAGAAAAGATCAAAGGATCTTCTTGAGATCCTTTTTTTCTGCGCGTAATCTGCTGCTTGCAAACA
AAAAAACCACCGCTACCAGCGGTGGTTTGTTTGCCGGATCAAGAGCTACCAACTCTTTTTCCGAAGGTAA
CTGGCTTCAGCAGAGCGCAGATACCAAATACTGTTCTTCTAGTGTAGCCGTAGTTAGGCCACCACTTCAA
GAACTCTGTAGCACCGCCTACATACCTCGCTCTGCTAATCCTGTTACCAGTGGCTGCTGCCAGTGGCGAT
AAGTCGTGTCTTACCGGGTTGGACTCAAGACGATAGTTACCGGATAAGGCGCAGCGGTCGGGCTGAACGG
GGGGTTCGTGCACACAGCCCAGCTTGGAGCGAACGACCTACACCGAACTGAGATACCTACAGCGTGAGCT
ATGAGAAAGCGCCACGCTTCCCGAAGGGAGAAAGGCGGACAGGTATCCGGTAAGCGGCAGGGTCGGAACA
GGAGAGCGCACGAGGGAGCTTCCAGGGGGAAACGCCTGGTATCTTTATAGTCCTGTCGGGTTTCGCCACC
TCTGACTTGAGCGTCGATTTTTGTGATGCTCGTCAGGGGGGCGGAGCCTATGGAAAAACGCCAGCAACGC
GGCCTTTTTACGGTTCCTGGCCTTTTGCTGGCCTTTTGCTCACATGTTCTTTCCTGCGTTATCCCCTGAT
TCTGTGGATAACCGTATTACCGCCTTTGAGTGAGCTGATACCGCTCGCCGCAGCCGAACGACCGAGCGCA
GCGAGTCAGTGAGCGAGGAAGCGGAAGAGCGCCCAATACGCAAACCGCCTCTCCCCGCGCGTTGGCCGAT
TCATTAATGCAGCTGGCACGACAGGTTTCCCGACTGGAAAGCGGGCAGTGAGCGCAACGCAATTAATGTG
AGTTAGCTCACTCATTAGGCACCCCAGGCTTTACACTTTATGCTTCCGGCTCGTATGTTGTGTGGAATTG
TGAGCGGATAACAATTTCACACAGGAAACAGCTATGACCATGATTACGCCAAGCGCGCAATTAACCCTCA
CTAAAGGGAACAAAAGCTGGAGCTGCAAGC
Features (pLannotate 1.2.2; 27 found; start..end, strand, type, name):
      5..231     +  promoter       RSV promoter: Rous sarcoma virus enhancer/promoter
    232..412     +  LTR            5' LTR (truncated): truncated 5' long terminal repeat (LTR) from HIV-1
    459..584     +  misc_feature   HIV-1 Ψ: packaging signal of human immunodeficiency virus type 1
    568..931     +  CDS            HIV-1 gag (fragment): gag protein from human immunodeficiency virus 1; gag
   1077..1310    +  misc_feature   RRE: The Rev response element (RRE) of HIV-1 allows for Rev-dependent mRNA export from the nucleus to the cytoplasm.
   1687..1713    +  CDS            Rev (fragment): human immunodeficiency virus 1 (HIV-1) Rev protein; rev; enhances nuclear export of unspliced and incompletely spliced viral mRNAs
   1717..1957    +  promoter       U6 promoter: RNA polymerase III promoter for human U6 snRNA
   1986..2061    +  misc_RNA       gRNA scaffold: guide RNA scaffold for the Streptococcus pyogenes CRISPR/Cas9 system
   2109..2226    +  misc_feature   cPPT/CTS: central polypurine tract and central termination sequence of HIV-1
   2295..2506    +  promoter       EF-1α core promoter: core promoter for human elongation factor EF-1α
   2532..3131    +  CDS            PuroR (fragment): puromycin N-acetyltransferase; pac from Streptomyces; confers resistance to puromycin
   3147..3735    +  misc_feature   WPRE: woodchuck hepatitis virus posttranscriptional regulatory element
   3786..3805    +  misc_feature   cPPT/CTS (fragment): central polypurine tract and central termination sequence of HIV-1
   3807..4040    +  LTR            3' LTR (ΔU3): self-inactivating 3' long terminal repeat (LTR) from HIV-1
   4118..4239    +  polyA_signal   SV40 poly(A) signal: SV40 polyadenylation signal
   4279..4414    +  rep_origin     SV40 ori: SV40 origin of replication
   4435..4453    -  promoter       T7 promoter: promoter for bacteriophage T7 RNA polymerase
   4461..4616    +  CDS            lacZα (fragment): LacZα fragment of β-galactosidase; lacZ fragment
   4621..5049    +  rep_origin     f1 ori (sequence partly withheld): f1 bacteriophage origin of replication; arrow indicates direction of (+) strand synthesis
   5102..5206    +  promoter       AmpR promoter: bla
   5207..6067    +  CDS            AmpR: β-lactamase; bla; confers resistance to ampicillin, carbenicillin, and related antibiotics
   6238..6826    +  rep_origin     ori: high-copy-number ColE1/pMB1/pBR322/pUC origin of replication
   7009..7101    +  CDS            lacI (fragment): lac repressor; lacI; The lac repressor binds to the lac operator to inhibit transcription in E. coli. This inhibition can be relieved by adding lactose or isopropyl-β-D-thiogalactopyranoside (IPTG).
   7114..7135    +  protein_bind   CAP binding site: CAP binding activates transcription in the presence of cAMP. E. coli catabolite activator protein
   7150..7180    +  promoter       lac promoter: promoter for the E. coli lac operon
   7188..7204    +  protein_bind   lac operator: The lac repressor binds to the lac operator to inhibit transcription in E. coli. This inhibition can be relieved by adding lactose or isopropyl-β-D-thiogalactopyranoside (IPTG). lac repressor encoded by lacI
   7249..7267    +  promoter       T3 promoter: promoter for bacteriophage T3 RNA polymerase
