[The description below was written by a language model from this plasmid's Addgene catalogue record and pLannotate feature annotations shown in this document.]
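Description:
pLenti-hRAB5C-gRNA3 is a lentiviral CRISPR guide RNA vector built on the pLenti-sgRNA backbone and intended for knockout of human RAB5C. In bacteria it is maintained through a high-copy ColE1/pUC-type origin and selected with ampicillin via the β-lactamase gene. The backbone also carries an f1 origin, an SV40 origin and poly(A) signal, and remnants of a lac/lacZα cloning region with flanking T3 and T7 promoters.

The viral portion has a third-generation, self-inactivating layout. An RSV promoter fused to a truncated HIV-1 5' LTR drives production of the genomic RNA in packaging cells. It is followed by the Ψ packaging signal with a gag fragment, and the Rev response element for Rev-dependent nuclear export. The ΔU3 3' LTR at the other end of the cassette silences LTR-driven transcription after integration.

Between the LTRs, a human U6 RNA polymerase III promoter expresses a RAB5C-targeting spacer joined to the Streptococcus pyogenes Cas9 guide RNA scaffold. Downstream, after a cPPT/CTS element that aids nuclear import of the viral genome, an EF-1α core promoter drives puromycin N-acetyltransferase, annotated as a fragment, for selection of transduced mammalian cells. A WPRE follows to enhance transcript expression.

No Cas9 coding sequence is annotated, so the nuclease must be supplied separately, for example from a Cas9-expressing cell line. The name suggests this is one of several RAB5C guides. The cloning sites used to insert the spacer are not recorded.
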