Addgene plasmid #249239: pLenti-hRAB5C-gRNA3
Purpose: RAB5C CRISPR KO
Depositing lab: Weihong Tan. Depositing organization: Hangzhou Institute of Medicine, Chinese Academy of Sciences. Publication: SPARK-seq: A high-throughput platform for aptamer discovery and kinetic profiling. Luo G, Song J, Fu Y, Jiang Y, Gao Y, Zhong Z, Li L, Wei Y, Jia HR, Guo L, Fu T, Wu Q, Tan W. Science. 2026 Jan;391(6780):eadv6127. doi: 10.1126/science.adv6127. Epub 2026 Jan 1. PubMed 41477891.
Backbone
  Vector backbone: pLenti-sgRNA
  Backbone manufacturer: Eric Lander and David Sabatini, Addgene plasmid #71409
  Vector type: Lentiviral, CRISPR
Growth in bacteria
  Bacterial resistance: Ampicillin, 100 μg/mL
  Growth temperature: 37°C
  Growth strain: NEB Stable
  Copy number: High Copy
Gene/Insert
  Gene/Insert name: RAB5C
  gRNA/shRNA sequence: AAACTGTCCCTTGACAAAG
  Species: H. sapiens (human)
  Entrez Gene: RAB5C (a.k.a. L1880, RAB5CL, RAB5L, RABL)
  Promoter: U6
  Cloning method: Restriction Enzyme; 5′ cloning site Unknown (unknown if destroyed)
Terms and licenses: Academic/Nonprofit Terms; Industry Terms: Not Available to Industry
How to cite: pLenti-hRAB5C-gRNA3 was a gift from Weihong Tan (Addgene plasmid # 249239 ; http://n2t.net/addgene:249239 ; RRID:Addgene_249239)
